>Addgene plasmid #97367 | UKNP1.5.1 | depositor full sequence | sequence record 179054 | UKNP1.5.1 sequence 7248 bps
GACGGATCGGGAGATCTCCCGATCCCCTATGGTCGACTCTCAGTACAATCTGCTCTGATGCCGCATAGTT
AAGCCAGTATCTGCTCCCTGCTTGTGTGTTGGAGGTCGCTGAGTAGTGCGCGAGCAAAATTTAAGCTACA
ACAAGGCAAGGCTTGACCGACAATTGCATGAAGAATCTGCTTAGGGTTAGGCGTTTTGCGCTGCTTCGCG
ATGTACGGGCCAGATATACGCGTTGACATTGATTATTGACTAGTTATTAATAGTAATCAATTACGGGGTC
ATTAGTTCATAGCCCATATATGGAGTTCCGCGTTACATAACTTACGGTAAATGGCCCGCCTGGCTGACCG
CCCAACGACCCCCGCCCATTGACGTCAATAATGACGTATGTTCCCATAGTAACGCCAATAGGGACTTTCC
ATTGACGTCAATGGGTGGACTATTTACGGTAAACTGCCCACTTGGCAGTACATCAAGTGTATCATATGCC
AAGTACGCCCCCTATTGACGTCAATGACGGTAAATGGCCCGCCTGGCATTATGCCCAGTACATGACCTTA
TGGGACTTTCCTACTTGGCAGTACATCTACGTATTAGTCATCGCTATTACCATGGTGATGCGGTTTTGGC
AGTACATCAATGGGCGTGGATAGCGGTTTGACTCACGGGGATTTCCAAGTCTCCACCCCATTGACGTCAA
TGGGAGTTTGTTTTGGCACCAAAATCAACGGGACTTTCCAAAATGTCGTAACAACTCCGCCCCATTGACG
CAAATGGGCGGTAGGCGTGTACGGTGGGAGGTCTATATAAGCAGAGCTCTCTGGCTAACTAGAGAACCCA
CTGCTTACTGGCTTATCGAAATTAATACGACTCACTATAGGGAGACCCAAGCTGGCTAGTTAAGCTTGGT
ACCGAGCTCGGATCCAGTACCCTTCACCATGGGTTGCTCTTTCTCTATCTTCCTTCTGACCCTGCTCTCC
TGTCTGACTGTGCCCGCTTCAGCCTACCAAGTGCGCAACTCTACGGGGCTCTACCATGTCACCAATGATT
GCCCTAACTCGAGCATTGTGTACGAGGCGGCTGATACCATCCTGCACACTCCGGGGTGTGTCCCTTGCGT
TCGCGAGGGTAACGCCTCGAGGTGTTGGGTGGCGGTGACCCCCACGGTGGCCACCAGGGACGGCAGGCTC
CCCACAACGCAGCTTCGACGTCACATCGATCTGCTTGTCGGGAGCGCTACCCTCTGTTCGGCCCTCTACG
TGGGGGACCTGTGCGGGTCTGTCTTTCTTGTCGGTCAACTGTTCACCTTCTCTCCCAGGCGCCACTGGAC
GACGCAGGACTGCAACTGTTCCATCTATCCCGGCGAGATAACGGGCCACCGCATGGCATGGGATATGATG
ATGAACTGGTCCCCTACGACGGCGCTGGTAGTAGCTCAGCTGCTCCGGATCCCACAAGCCATCTTGGACA
TGATCGCTGGTGCTCACTGGGGAGTCCTGGCGGGCATAGCGTATTTCTCCATGGTGGGGAACTGGACGAA
AGTCCTGGCAGTGCTGCTGCTATTTGCCGGCGTCGACGCGGAGACTGTCGTCTCCGGGGGAAGTGCCGCT
CGCGCCACGGCTGGACTCACTAGTCTCTTCTCACCAGGCGCCCAGCAAAACATCCAGCTGATCAACACCA
ACGGCAGTTGGCATATCAACCGCACGGCCTTGAACTGCAATGATAGCCTTCACACCGGCTGGATAGCAGG
GCTTTTCTATTCCAACAGATTCAACTCTTCAGGCTGTTCCGAGAGGTTGGCCAGCTGCCGACCCCTCACC
GATTTTGACCAGGGCTGGGGCCCTATCAGTTATGTCAATGGGAGCGGCCCCGACCAACGCCCCTACTGCT
GGCACTACCCCCCAAAACCTTGTGGTATTGTGCCCGCAAACAGCGTGTGTGGCCCAGTATACTGCTTCAC
TCCCAGCCCTGTGGTGGTGGGAACGACCGACAGGTCGGGCGCGCCCACCTACGACTGGGGTGAAAATGAG
ACGGACGCTTTCGTCCTCAACAACACCAGGCCACCGATGGGCAATTGGTTCGGTTGTACCTGGATGAACT
CAACTGGATTCACCAAGGTGTGCGGAGCGGCCCCTTGTGCCATCGGAGGGGTGGGCAACAAAACCTTGTA
CTGCCCCACTGATTGTTTCCGCAAACATCCGGAAGCCACGTACTCTCGGTGCGGCTCCGGTCCTTGGCTC
ACACCCAGGTGCCTGGTCCACTACCAGTATAGGCTTTGGCATTATCCTTGTACCATCAATTTCACCATAT
TTAAAGTCAGGATGTACGTGGGAGGGGTCGAGCACAGGCTGGAAGCTGCCTGCAACTGGACGCGGGGCGA
GCGTTGTGATCTGGAAGATAGGGACAGGTCCGAGCTCAGCCCGTTGCTGCTGTCCACCACACAGTGGCAG
GTTCTTCCGTGTTCCTTCACGACCCTGCCAGCCTTGTCCACCGGTCTCATCCACCTCCACCAGAACATTG
TGGACGTGCAGTACCTGTACGGGGTGGGGTCAAGCATCGTGTCCTGGGCCATCAAGTGGGAGTACGTCGT
TCTCCTGTTTCTTCTGCTTGCAGACGCGCGCGTCTGCTCCTGCTTGTGGATGATGTTACTCATATCCCAA
GCGGAGGCGTAAAAGGGTCAAGACAATTCTGCAGATATCCAGCACAGTGGCGGCCGCTCGAGTCTAGAGG
GCCCGCGGTTCGAAGGTAAGCCTATCCCTAACCCTCTCCTCGGTCTCGATTCTACGCGTACCGGTCATCA
TCACCATCACCATTGAGTTTAAACCCGCTGATCAGCCTCGACTGTGCCTTCTAGTTGCCAGCCATCTGTT
GTTTGCCCCTCCCCCGTGCCTTCCTTGACCCTGGAAGGTGCCACTCCCACTGTCCTTTCCTAATAAAATG
AGGAAATTGCATCGCATTGTCTGAGTAGGTGTCATTCTATTCTGGGGGGTGGGGTGGGGCAGGACAGCAA
GGGGGAGGATTGGGAAGACAATAGCAGGCATGCTGGGGATGCGGTGGGCTCTATGGCTTCTGAGGCGGAA
AGAACCAGCTGGGGCTCTAGGGGGTATCCCC
[124 nt withheld, positions 3112-3235]
C
[32 nt withheld, positions 3237-3268]
CA
[57 nt withheld, positions 3271-3327]
A
[49 nt withheld, positions 3329-3377]
CCTTTGACGTTGGAGTCCACGTTCTTT
[37 nt withheld, positions 3405-3441]
ACCCTATCTCGGTCTATTCTTTTGATTTATAAGGGATTTTGGGGATTTCGGCCTATTGGTTAAAAAATGA
GCTGATTTAACAAAAATTTAACGCGAATTAATTCTGTGGAATGTGTGTCAGTTAGGGTGTGGAAAGTCCC
CAGGCTCCCCAGGCAGGCAGAAGTATGCAAAGCATGCATCTCAATTAGTCAGCAACCAGGTGTGGAAAGT
CCCCAGGCTCCCCAGCAGGCAGAAGTATGCAAAGCATGCATCTCAATTAGTCAGCAACCATAGTCCCGCC
CCTAACTCCGCCCATCCCGCCCCTAACTCCGCCCAGTTCCGCCCATTCTCCGCCCCATGGCTGACTAATT
TTTTTTATTTATGCAGAGGCCGAGGCCGCCTCTGCCTCTGAGCTATTCCAGAAGTAGTGAGGAGGCTTTT
TTGGAGGCCTAGGCTTTTGCAAAAAGCTCCCGGGAGCTTGTATATCCATTTTCGGATCTGATCAAGAGAC
AGGATGAGGATCGTTTCGCATGATTGAACAAGATGGATTGCACGCAGGTTCTCCGGCCGCTTGGGTGGAG
AGGCTATTCGGCTATGACTGGGCACAACAGACAATCGGCTGCTCTGATGCCGCCGTGTTCCGGCTGTCAG
CGCAGGGGCGCCCGGTTCTTTTTGTCAAGACCGACCTGTCCGGTGCCCTGAATGAACTGCAGGACGAGGC
AGCGCGGCTATCGTGGCTGGCCACGACGGGCGTTCCTTGCGCAGCTGTGCTCGACGTTGTCACTGAAGCG
GGAAGGGACTGGCTGCTATTGGGCGAAGTGCCGGGGCAGGATCTCCTGTCATCTCACCTTGCTCCTGCCG
AGAAAGTATCCATCATGGCTGATGCAATGCGGCGGCTGCATACGCTTGATCCGGCTACCTGCCCATTCGA
CCACCAAGCGAAACATCGCATCGAGCGAGCACGTACTCGGATGGAAGCCGGTCTTGTCGATCAGGATGAT
CTGGACGAAGAGCATCAGGGGCTCGCGCCAGCCGAACTGTTCGCCAGGCTCAAGGCGCGCATGCCCGACG
GCGAGGATCTCGTCGTGACCCATGGCGATGCCTGCTTGCCGAATATCATGGTGGAAAATGGCCGCTTTTC
TGGATTCATCGACTGTGGCCGGCTGGGTGTGGCGGACCGCTATCAGGACATAGCGTTGGCTACCCGTGAT
ATTGCTGAAGAGCTTGGCGGCGAATGGGCTGACCGCTTCCTCGTGCTTTACGGTATCGCCGCTCCCGATT
CGCAGCGCATCGCCTTCTATCGCCTTCTTGACGAGTTCTTCTGAGCGGGACTCTGGGGTTCGCGAAATGA
CCGACCAAGCGACGCCCAACCTGCCATCACGAGATTTCGATTCCACCGCCGCCTTCTATGAAAGGTTGGG
CTTCGGAATCGTTTTCCGGGACGCCGGCTGGATGATCCTCCAGCGCGGGGATCTCATGCTGGAGTTCTTC
GCCCACCCCAACTTGTTTATTGCAGCTTATAATGGTTACAAATAAAGCAATAGCATCACAAATTTCACAA
ATAAAGCATTTTTTTCACTGCATTCTAGTTGTGGTTTGTCCAAACTCATCAATGTATCTTATCATGTCTG
TATACCGTCGACCTCTAGCTAGAGCTTGGCGTAATCATGGTCATAGCTGTTTCCTGTGTGAAATTGTTAT
CCGCTCACAATTCCACACAACATACGAGCCGGAAGCATAAAGTGTAAAGCCTGGGGTGCCTAATGAGTGA
GCTAACTCACATTAATTGCGTTGCGCTCACTGCCCGCTTTCCAGTCGGGAAACCTGTCGTGCCAGCTGCA
TTAATGAATCGGCCAACGCGCGGGGAGAGGCGGTTTGCGTATTGGGCGCTCTTCCGCTTCCTCGCTCACT
GACTCGCTGCGCTCGGTCGTTCGGCTGCGGCGAGCGGTATCAGCTCACTCAAAGGCGGTAATACGGTTAT
CCACAGAATCAGGGGATAACGCAGGAAAGAACATGTGAGCAAAAGGCCAGCAAAAGGCCAGGAACCGTAA
AAAGGCCGCGTTGCTGGCGTTTTTCCATAGGCTCCGCCCCCCTGACGAGCATCACAAAAATCGACGCTCA
AGTCAGAGGTGGCGAAACCCGACAGGACTATAAAGATACCAGGCGTTTCCCCCTGGAAGCTCCCTCGTGC
GCTCTCCTGTTCCGACCCTGCCGCTTACCGGATACCTGTCCGCCTTTCTCCCTTCGGGAAGCGTGGCGCT
TTCTCAATGCTCACGCTGTAGGTATCTCAGTTCGGTGTAGGTCGTTCGCTCCAAGCTGGGCTGTGTGCAC
GAACCCCCCGTTCAGCCCGACCGCTGCGCCTTATCCGGTAACTATCGTCTTGAGTCCAACCCGGTAAGAC
ACGACTTATCGCCACTGGCAGCAGCCACTGGTAACAGGATTAGCAGAGCGAGGTATGTAGGCGGTGCTAC
AGAGTTCTTGAAGTGGTGGCCTAACTACGGCTACACTAGAAGGACAGTATTTGGTATCTGCGCTCTGCTG
AAGCCAGTTACCTTCGGAAAAAGAGTTGGTAGCTCTTGATCCGGCAAACAAACCACCGCTGGTAGCGGTG
GTTTTTTTGTTTGCAAGCAGCAGATTACGCGCAGAAAAAAAGGATCTCAAGAAGATCCTTTGATCTTTTC
TACGGGGTCTGACGCTCAGTGGAACGAAAACTCACGTTAAGGGATTTTGGTCATGAGATTATCAAAAAGG
ATCTTCACCTAGATCCTTTTAAATTAAAAATGAAGTTTTAAATCAATCTAAAGTATATATGAGTAAACTT
GGTCTGACAGTTACCAATGCTTAATCAGTGAGGCACCTATCTCAGCGATCTGTCTATTTCGTTCATCCAT
AGTTGCCTGACTCCCCGTCGTGTAGATAACTACGATACGGGAGGGCTTACCATCTGGCCCCAGTGCTGCA
ATGATACCGCGAGACCCACGCTCACCGGCTCCAGATTTATCAGCAATAAACCAGCCAGCCGGAAGGGCCG
AGCGCAGAAGTGGTCCTGCAACTTTATCCGCCTCCATCCAGTCTATTAATTGTTGCCGGGAAGCTAGAGT
AAGTAGTTCGCCAGTTAATAGTTTGCGCAACGTTGTTGCCATTGCTACAGGCATCGTGGTGTCACGCTCG
TCGTTTGGTATGGCTTCATTCAGCTCCGGTTCCCAACGATCAAGGCGAGTTACATGATCCCCCATGTTGT
GCAAAAAAGCGGTTAGCTCCTTCGGTCCTCCGATCGTTGTCAGAAGTAAGTTGGCCGCAGTGTTATCACT
CATGGTTATGGCAGCACTGCATAATTCTCTTACTGTCATGCCATCCGTAAGATGCTTTTCTGTGACTGGT
GAGTACTCAACCAAGTCATTCTGAGAATAGTGTATGCGGCGACCGAGTTGCTCTTGCCCGGCGTCAATAC
GGGATAATACCGCGCCACATAGCAGAACTTTAAAAGTGCTCATCATTGGAAAACGTTCTTCGGGGCGAAA
ACTCTCAAGGATCTTACCGCTGTTGAGATCCAGTTCGATGTAACCCACTCGTGCACCCAACTGATCTTCA
GCATCTTTTACTTTCACCAGCGTTTCTGGGTGAGCAAAAACAGGAAGGCAAAATGCCGCAAAAAAGGGAA
TAAGGGCGACACGGAAATGTTGAATACTCATACTCTTCCTTTTTCAATATTATTGAAGCATTTATCAGGG
TTATTGTCTCATGAGCGGATACATATTTGAATGTATTTAGAAAAATAAACAAATAGGGGTTCCGCGCACA
TTTCCCCGAAAAGTGCCACCTGACGTC
Features (pLannotate 1.2.2; 21 found; start..end, strand, type, name):
     36..80      -  misc_feature   bom (fragment): basis of mobility region from pBR322
    235..614     +  enhancer       CMV enhancer: human cytomegalovirus immediate early enhancer
    615..818     +  promoter       CMV promoter: human cytomegalovirus (CMV) immediate early promoter
    814..847     +  LTR            5' LTR (truncated) (fragment): truncated 5' long terminal repeat (LTR) from HIV-1
    863..881     +  promoter       T7 promoter: promoter for bacteriophage T7 RNA polymerase
    942..2669    +  CDS            POLG_HCVGL (fragment): Experimental evidence at protein level: Swiss-Prot protein existence level 1. [Protease NS2]: Cysteine protease required for the proteolytic auto-cleavage between the non-structural proteins NS2 and NS3 (By similarity). The N-terminus of NS3 is required for the function of NS2 protease (active region NS2-3) (By similarity). Promotes the initiation of viral particle assembly by mediating the interaction between structural and non-structural proteins (By similarity). From Hepatitis C virus (isolate Glasgow) (HCV).
   2745..2786    +  CDS            V5 tag: epitope tag from simian virus 5
   2842..3066    +  polyA_signal   bGH poly(A) signal: bovine growth hormone polyadenylation signal
   3070..3091    +  promoter       SV40 promoter (fragment): SV40 enhancer and early promoter
   3112..3540    +  rep_origin     f1 ori (sequence partly withheld): f1 bacteriophage origin of replication; arrow indicates direction of (+) strand synthesis
   3554..3884    +  promoter       SV40 promoter: SV40 enhancer and early promoter
   3951..4742    +  CDS            neo: KKA2_KLEPN - Also known as kan, nptII. Experimental evidence at protein level: Swiss-Prot protein existence level 1. Resistance to kanamycin, neomycin, paromomycin, ribostamycin, butirosin and gentamicin B. From Klebsiella pneumoniae.
   4768..4926    +  CDS            ble (fragment): BLE_KLEPN - Experimental evidence at protein level: Swiss-Prot protein existence level 1. Binding protein with a strong affinity to the bleomycin family of antibiotics. Binds to CL990; an antimitotic-antibiotic compound. From Klebsiella pneumoniae.
   4921..5042    +  polyA_signal   SV40 poly(A) signal: SV40 polyadenylation signal
   5115..5131    -  protein_bind   lac operator: The lac repressor binds to the lac operator to inhibit transcription in E. coli. This inhibition can be relieved by adding lactose or isopropyl-β-D-thiogalactopyranoside (IPTG). lac repressor encoded by lacI
   5139..5169    -  promoter       lac promoter: promoter for the E. coli lac operon
   5184..5205    -  protein_bind   CAP binding site: CAP binding activates transcription in the presence of cAMP. E. coli catabolite activator protein
   5218..5310    -  CDS            lacI (fragment): lac repressor; lacI; The lac repressor binds to the lac operator to inhibit transcription in E. coli. This inhibition can be relieved by adding lactose or isopropyl-β-D-thiogalactopyranoside (IPTG).
   5493..6081    -  rep_origin     ori: high-copy-number ColE1/pMB1/pBR322/pUC origin of replication
   6252..7112    -  CDS            AmpR: β-lactamase; bla; confers resistance to ampicillin, carbenicillin, and related antibiotics
   7113..7217    -  promoter       AmpR promoter: bla
