>Addgene plasmid #97367 | UKNP1.5.1 | addgene full sequence | sequence record 189760 | Addgene NGS Result
TTCCCCGAAAAGTGCCACCTGACGTCGACGGATCGGGAGATCTCCCGATCCCCTATGGTGCACTCTCAGT
ACAATCTGCTCTGATGCCGCATAGTTAAGCCAGTATCTGCTCCCTGCTTGTGTGTTGGAGGTCGCTGAGT
AGTGCGCGAGCAAAATTTAAGCTACAACAAGGCAAGGCTTGACCGACAATTGCATGAAGAATCTGCTTAG
GGTTAGGCGTTTTGCGCTGCTTCGCGATGTACGGGCCAGATATACGCGTTGACATTGATTATTGACTAGT
TATTAATAGTAATCAATTACGGGGTCATTAGTTCATAGCCCATATATGGAGTTCCGCGTTACATAACTTA
CGGTAAATGGCCCGCCTGGCTGACCGCCCAACGACCCCCGCCCATTGACGTCAATAATGACGTATGTTCC
CATAGTAACGCCAATAGGGACTTTCCATTGACGTCAATGGGTGGAGTATTTACGGTAAACTGCCCACTTG
GCAGTACATCAAGTGTATCATATGCCAAGTACGCCCCCTATTGACGTCAATGACGGTAAATGGCCCGCCT
GGCATTATGCCCAGTACATGACCTTATGGGACTTTCCTACTTGGCAGTACATCTACGTATTAGTCATCGC
TATTACCATGGTGATGCGGTTTTGGCAGTACATCAATGGGCGTGGATAGCGGTTTGACTCACGGGGATTT
CCAAGTCTCCACCCCATTGACGTCAATGGGAGTTTGTTTTGGCACCAAAATCAACGGGACTTTCCAAAAT
GTCGTAACAACTCCGCCCCATTGACGCAAATGGGCGGTAGGCGTGTACGGTGGGAGGTCTATATAAGCAG
AGCTCTCTGGCTAACTAGAGAACCCACTGCTTACTGGCTTATCGAAATTAATACGACTCACTATAGGGAG
ACCCAAGCTGGCTAGTTAAGCTTGGTACCGAGCTCGGATCCAGTACCCTTCACCATGGGTTGCTCTTTCT
CTATCTTCCTTCTGACCCTGCTCTCCTGTCTGACTGTGCCCGCTTCAGCCTACCAAGTGCGCAACTCTAC
GGGGCTCTACCATGTCACCAATGATTGCCCTAACTCGAGCATTGTGTACGAGGCGGCTGATACCATCCTG
CACACTCCGGGGTGTGTCCCTTGCGTTCGCGAGGGTAACGCCTCGAGGTGTTGGGTGGCGGTGACCCCCA
CGGTGGCCACCAGGGACGGCAGGCTCCCCACAACGCAGCTTCGACGTCACATCGATCTGCTTGTCGGGAG
CGCTACCCTCTGTTCGGCCCTCTACGTGGGGGACCTGTGCGGGTCTGTCTTTCTTGTCGGTCAACTGTTC
ACCTTCTCTCCCAGGCGCCACTGGACGACGCAGGACTGCAACTGTTCCATCTATCCCGGCGAGATAACGG
GCCACCGCATGGCATGGGATATGATGATGAACTGGTCCCCTACGACGGCGCTGGTAGTAGCTCAGCTGCT
CCGGATCCCACAAGCCATCTTGGACATGATCGCTGGTGCTCACTGGGGAGTCCTGGCGGGCATAGCGTAT
TTCTCCATGGTGGGGAACTGGACGAAAGTCCTGGCAGTGCTGCTGCTATTTGCCGGCGTCGACGCGGAGA
CTGTCGTCTCCGGGGGAAGTGCCGCTCGCGCCACGGCTGGACTCACTAGTCTCTTCTCACCAGGCGCCCA
GCAAAACATCCAGCTGATCAACACCAACGGCAGTTGGCATATCAACCGCACGGCCTTGAACTGCAATGAT
AGCCTTCACACCGGCTGGATAGCAGGGCTTTTCTATTCCAACAGATTCAACTCTTCAGGCTGTTCCGAGA
GGTTGGCCAGCTGCCGACCCCTCACCGATTTTGACCAGGGCTGGGGCCCTATCAGTTATGTCAATGGGAG
CGGCCCCGACCAACGCCCCTACTGCTGGCACTACCCCCCAAAACCTTGTGGTATTGTGCCCGCAAACAGC
GTGTGTGGCCCAGTATACTGCTTCACTCCCAGCCCTGTGGTGGTGGGAACGACCGACAGGTCGGGCGCGC
CCACCTACGACTGGGGTGAAAATGAGACGGACGCTTTCGTCCTCAACAACACCAGGCCACCGATGGGCAA
TTGGTTCGGTTGTACCTGGATGAACTCAACTGGATTCACCAAGGTGTGCGGAGCGGCCCCTTGTGCCATC
GGAGGGGTGGGCAACAAAACCTTGTACTGCCCCACTGATTGTTTCCGCAAACATCCGGAAGCCACGTACT
CTCGGTGCGGCTCCGGTCCTTGGCTCACACCCAGGTGCCTGGTCCACTACCAGTATAGGCTTTGGCATTA
TCCTTGTACCATCAATTTCACCATATTTAAAGTCAGGATGTACGTGGGAGGGGTCGAGCACAGGCTGGAA
GCTGCCTGCAACTGGACGCGGGGCGAGCGTTGTGATCTGGAAGATAGGGACAGGTCCGAGCTCAGCCCGT
TGCTGCTGTCCACCACACAGTGGCAGGTTCTTCCGTGTTCCTTCACGACCCTGCCAGCCTTGTCCACCGG
TCTCATCCACCTCCACCAGAACATTGTGGACGTGCAGTACCTGTACGGGGTGGGGTCAAGCATCGTGTCC
TGGGCCATCAAGTGGGAGTACGTCGTTCTCCTGTTTCTTCTGCTTGCAGACGCGCGCGTCTGCTCCTGCT
TGTGGATGATGTTACTCATATCCCAAGCGGAGGCGTAAAAGGGTCAAGACAATTCTGCAGATATCCAGCA
CAGTGGCGGCCGCTCGAGTCTAGAGGGCCCGCGGTTCGAAGGTAAGCCTATCCCTAACCCTCTCCTCGGT
CTCGATTCTACGCGTACCGGTCATCATCACCATCACCATTGAGTTTAAACCCGCTGATCAGCCTCGACTG
TGCCTTCTAGTTGCCAGCCATCTGTTGTTTGCCCCTCCCCCGTGCCTTCCTTGACCCTGGAAGGTGCCAC
TCCCACTGTCCTTTCCTAATAAAATGAGGAAATTGCATCGCATTGTCTGAGTAGGTGTCATTCTATTCTG
GGGGGTGGGGTGGGGCAGGACAGCAAGGGGGAGGATTGGGAAGACAATAGCAGGCATGCTGGGGATGCGG
TGGGCTCTATGGCTTCTGAGGCGGAAAGAACCAGCTGGGGCTCTAGGGGGTATCCCC
[124 nt withheld, positions 3138-3261]
C
[91 nt withheld, positions 3263-3353]
A
[49 nt withheld, positions 3355-3403]
CCTTTGACGTTGGAGTCCACGTTCTTT
[37 nt withheld, positions 3431-3467]
ACCCTATCTCGGTCTATTCTTTTGATTTATAAGGGATTTTGCCGATTTCGGCCTATTGGTTAAAAAATGA
GCTGATTTAACAAAAATTTAACGCGAATTAATTCTGTGGAATGTGTGTCAGTTAGGGTGTGGAAAGTCCC
CAGGCTCCCCAGCAGGCAGAAGTATGCAAAGCATGCATCTCAATTAGTCAGCAACCAGGTGTGGAAAGTC
CCCAGGCTCCCCAGCAGGCAGAAGTATGCAAAGCATGCATCTCAATTAGTCAGCAACCATAGTCCCGCCC
CTAACTCCGCCCATCCCGCCCCTAACTCCGCCCAGTTCCGCCCATTCTCCGCCCCATGGCTGACTAATTT
TTTTTATTTATGCAGAGGCCGAGGCCGCCTCTGCCTCTGAGCTATTCCAGAAGTAGTGAGGAGGCTTTTT
TGGAGGCCTAGGCTTTTGCAAAAAGCTCCCGGGAGCTTGTATATCCATTTTCGGATCTGATCAAGAGACA
GGATGAGGATCGTTTCGCATGATTGAACAAGATGGATTGCACGCAGGTTCTCCGGCCGCTTGGGTGGAGA
GGCTATTCGGCTATGACTGGGCACAACAGACAATCGGCTGCTCTGATGCCGCCGTGTTCCGGCTGTCAGC
GCAGGGGCGCCCGGTTCTTTTTGTCAAGACCGACCTGTCCGGTGCCCTGAATGAACTGCAGGACGAGGCA
GCGCGGCTATCGTGGCTGGCCACGACGGGCGTTCCTTGCGCAGCTGTGCTCGACGTTGTCACTGAAGCGG
GAAGGGACTGGCTGCTATTGGGCGAAGTGCCGGGGCAGGATCTCCTGTCATCTCACCTTGCTCCTGCCGA
GAAAGTATCCATCATGGCTGATGCAATGCGGCGGCTGCATACGCTTGATCCGGCTACCTGCCCATTCGAC
CACCAAGCGAAACATCGCATCGAGCGAGCACGTACTCGGATGGAAGCCGGTCTTGTCGATCAGGATGATC
TGGACGAAGAGCATCAGGGGCTCGCGCCAGCCGAACTGTTCGCCAGGCTCAAGGCGCGCATGCCCGACGG
CGAGGATCTCGTCGTGACCCATGGCGATGCCTGCTTGCCGAATATCATGGTGGAAAATGGCCGCTTTTCT
GGATTCATCGACTGTGGCCGGCTGGGTGTGGCGGACCGCTATCAGGACATAGCGTTGGCTACCCGTGATA
TTGCTGAAGAGCTTGGCGGCGAATGGGCTGACCGCTTCCTCGTGCTTTACGGTATCGCCGCTCCCGATTC
GCAGCGCATCGCCTTCTATCGCCTTCTTGACGAGTTCTTCTGAGCGGGACTCTGGGGTTCGCGAAATGAC
CGACCAAGCGACGCCCAACCTGCCATCACGAGATTTCGATTCCACCGCCGCCTTCTATGAAAGGTTGGGC
TTCGGAATCGTTTTCCGGGACGCCGGCTGGATGATCCTCCAGCGCGGGGATCTCATGCTGGAGTTCTTCG
CCCACCCCAACTTGTTTATTGCAGCTTATAATGGTTACAAATAAAGCAATAGCATCACAAATTTCACAAA
TAAAGCATTTTTTTCACTGCATTCTAGTTGTGGTTTGTCCAAACTCATCAATGTATCTTATCATGTCTGT
ATACCGTCGACCTCTAGCTAGAGCTTGGCGTAATCATGGTCATAGCTGTTTCCTGTGTGAAATTGTTATC
CGCTCACAATTCCACACAACATACGAGCCGGAAGCATAAAGTGTAAAGCCTGGGGTGCCTAATGAGTGAG
CTAACTCACATTAATTGCGTTGCGCTCACTGCCCGCTTTCCAGTCGGGAAACCTGTCGTGCCAGCTGCAT
TAATGAATCGGCCAACGCGCGGGGAGAGGCGGTTTGCGTATTGGGCGCTCTTCCGCTTCCTCGCTCACTG
ACTCGCTGCGCTCGGTCGTTCGGCTGCGGCGAGCGGTATCAGCTCACTCAAAGGCGGTAATACGGTTATC
CACAGAATCAGGGGATAACGCAGGAAAGAACATGTGAGCAAAAGGCCAGCAAAAGGCCAGGAACCGTAAA
AAGGCCGCGTTGCTGGCGTTTTTCCATAGGCTCCGCCCCCCTGACGAGCATCACAAAAATCGACGCTCAA
GTCAGAGGTGGCGAAACCCGACAGGACTATAAAGATACCAGGCGTTTCCCCCTGGAAGCTCCCTCGTGCG
CTCTCCTGTTCCGACCCTGCCGCTTACCGGATACCTGTCCGCCTTTCTCCCTTCGGGAAGCGTGGCGCTT
TCTCATAGCTCACGCTGTAGGTATCTCAGTTCGGTGTAGGTCGTTCGCTCCAAGCTGGGCTGTGTGCACG
AACCCCCCGTTCAGCCCGACCGCTGCGCCTTATCCGGTAACTATCGTCTTGAGTCCAACCCGGTAAGACA
CGACTTATCGCCACTGGCAGCAGCCACTGGTAACAGGATTAGCAGAGCGAGGTATGTAGGCGGTGCTACA
GAGTTCTTGAAGTGGTGGCCTAACTACGGCTACACTAGAAGAACAGTATTTGGTATCTGCGCTCTGCTGA
AGCCAGTTACCTTCGGAAAAAGAGTTGGTAGCTCTTGATCCGGCAAACAAACCACCGCTGGTAGCGGTGG
TTTTTTTGTTTGCAAGCAGCAGATTACGCGCAGAAAAAAAGGATCTCAAGAAGATCCTTTGATCTTTTCT
ACGGGGTCTGACGCTCAGTGGAACGAAAACTCACGTTAAGGGATTTTGGTCATGAGATTATCAAAAAGGA
TCTTCACCTAGATCCTTTTAAATTAAAAATGAAGTTTTAAATCAATCTAAAGTATATATGAGTAAACTTG
GTCTGACAGTTACCAATGCTTAATCAGTGAGGCACCTATCTCAGCGATCTGTCTATTTCGTTCATCCATA
GTTGCCTGACTCCCCGTCGTGTAGATAACTACGATACGGGAGGGCTTACCATCTGGCCCCAGTGCTGCAA
TGATACCGCGAGACCCACGCTCACCGGCTCCAGATTTATCAGCAATAAACCAGCCAGCCGGAAGGGCCGA
GCGCAGAAGTGGTCCTGCAACTTTATCCGCCTCCATCCAGTCTATTAATTGTTGCCGGGAAGCTAGAGTA
AGTAGTTCGCCAGTTAATAGTTTGCGCAACGTTGTTGCCATTGCTACAGGCATCGTGGTGTCACGCTCGT
CGTTTGGTATGGCTTCATTCAGCTCCGGTTCCCAACGATCAAGGCGAGTTACATGATCCCCCATGTTGTG
CAAAAAAGCGGTTAGCTCCTTCGGTCCTCCGATCGTTGTCAGAAGTAAGTTGGCCGCAGTGTTATCACTC
ATGGTTATGGCAGCACTGCATAATTCTCTTACTGTCATGCCATCCGTAAGATGCTTTTCTGTGACTGGTG
AGTACTCAACCAAGTCATTCTGAGAATAGTGTATGCGGCGACCGAGTTGCTCTTGCCCGGCGTCAATACG
GGATAATACCGCGCCACATAGCAGAACTTTAAAAGTGCTCATCATTGGAAAACGTTCTTCGGGGCGAAAA
CTCTCAAGGATCTTACCGCTGTTGAGATCCAGTTCGATGTAACCCACTCGTGCACCCAACTGATCTTCAG
CATCTTTTACTTTCACCAGCGTTTCTGGGTGAGCAAAAACAGGAAGGCAAAATGCCGCAAAAAAGGGAAT
AAGGGCGACACGGAAATGTTGAATACTCATACTCTTCCTTTTTCAATATTATTGAAGCATTTATCAGGGT
TATTGTCTCATGAGCGGATACATATTTGAATGTATTTAGAAAAATAAACAAATAGGGGTTCCGCGCACAT
Features (pLannotate 1.2.2; 21 found; start..end, strand, type, name):
     54..106     -  misc_feature   bom (fragment): basis of mobility region from pBR322
    261..640     +  enhancer       CMV enhancer: human cytomegalovirus immediate early enhancer
    641..844     +  promoter       CMV promoter: human cytomegalovirus (CMV) immediate early promoter
    840..873     +  LTR            5' LTR (truncated) (fragment): truncated 5' long terminal repeat (LTR) from HIV-1
    889..907     +  promoter       T7 promoter: promoter for bacteriophage T7 RNA polymerase
    968..2695    +  CDS            POLG_HCVGL (fragment): Experimental evidence at protein level: Swiss-Prot protein existence level 1. [Protease NS2]: Cysteine protease required for the proteolytic auto-cleavage between the non-structural proteins NS2 and NS3 (By similarity). The N-terminus of NS3 is required for the function of NS2 protease (active region NS2-3) (By similarity). Promotes the initiation of viral particle assembly by mediating the interaction between structural and non-structural proteins (By similarity). From Hepatitis C virus (isolate Glasgow) (HCV).
   2771..2812    +  CDS            V5 tag: epitope tag from simian virus 5
   2868..3092    +  polyA_signal   bGH poly(A) signal: bovine growth hormone polyadenylation signal
   3096..3117    +  promoter       SV40 promoter (fragment): SV40 enhancer and early promoter
   3138..3566    +  rep_origin     f1 ori (sequence partly withheld): f1 bacteriophage origin of replication; arrow indicates direction of (+) strand synthesis
   3580..3909    +  promoter       SV40 promoter: SV40 enhancer and early promoter
   3976..4767    +  CDS            neo: KKA2_KLEPN - Also known as kan, nptII. Experimental evidence at protein level: Swiss-Prot protein existence level 1. Resistance to kanamycin, neomycin, paromomycin, ribostamycin, butirosin and gentamicin B. From Klebsiella pneumoniae.
   4793..4951    +  CDS            ble (fragment): BLE_KLEPN - Experimental evidence at protein level: Swiss-Prot protein existence level 1. Binding protein with a strong affinity to the bleomycin family of antibiotics. Binds to CL990; an antimitotic-antibiotic compound. From Klebsiella pneumoniae.
   4946..5067    +  polyA_signal   SV40 poly(A) signal: SV40 polyadenylation signal
   5140..5156    -  protein_bind   lac operator: The lac repressor binds to the lac operator to inhibit transcription in E. coli. This inhibition can be relieved by adding lactose or isopropyl-β-D-thiogalactopyranoside (IPTG). lac repressor encoded by lacI
   5164..5194    -  promoter       lac promoter: promoter for the E. coli lac operon
   5209..5230    -  protein_bind   CAP binding site: CAP binding activates transcription in the presence of cAMP. E. coli catabolite activator protein
   5243..5335    -  CDS            lacI (fragment): lac repressor; lacI; The lac repressor binds to the lac operator to inhibit transcription in E. coli. This inhibition can be relieved by adding lactose or isopropyl-β-D-thiogalactopyranoside (IPTG).
   5518..6106    -  rep_origin     ori: high-copy-number ColE1/pMB1/pBR322/pUC origin of replication
   6277..7137    -  CDS            AmpR: β-lactamase; bla; confers resistance to ampicillin, carbenicillin, and related antibiotics
   7138..7242    -  promoter       AmpR promoter: bla
