[The description below was written by a language model from this plasmid's Addgene catalogue record and pLannotate feature annotations shown in this document.]
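Description:
UKNP1.5.1 is a mammalian expression plasmid built on the Invitrogen pcDNA3.1 V5-His TOPO backbone. It carries the hepatitis C virus E1E2 envelope glycoprotein coding region amplified from patient serum and inserted by TOPO cloning. It belongs to the United Kingdom Nottingham Panel, whose naming scheme encodes genotype, patient number and clone number, so this is genotype 1, patient 5, clone 1. The insert of about 1.7 kb is annotated automatically as a fragment of the HCV polyprotein. The NS2 protease text attached to that annotation comes from the whole-polyprotein reference entry and does not describe the cloned segment, which the catalogue identifies as E1E2.

Expression is driven by the human CMV immediate-early enhancer and promoter, and a T7 promoter lies just upstream of the insert. Transcripts terminate at the bovine growth hormone polyadenylation signal. A V5 epitope tag sequence from the backbone lies downstream of the insert, but the record does not state whether it is read in frame with E1E2 or whether the insert ends in a stop codon. An SV40 promoter–neomycin phosphotransferase–SV40 poly(A) cassette allows G418 selection in mammalian cells. In E. coli the plasmid is maintained by a high-copy ColE1/pUC origin and ampicillin resistance, and an f1 origin is also present. The short HIV-1 LTR, ble, lacI and extra SV40 promoter fragments are probably annotation artefacts or backbone remnants. The sequencing-derived and depositor sequence records give the same feature layout and differ by one nucleotide in length.

The panel was assembled to provide diverse patient-derived HCV glycoproteins for vaccine research and for assessing sensitivity or resistance to neutralisation by monoclonal antibodies.
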