Addgene plasmid #97367: UKNP1.5.1
Purpose: Expression of HCV E1E2 genes cloned from patient serum. United Kingdom Nottingham Panel x.xx.xx (genotype.patient number.clone number)
Depositing lab: Jonathan Ball. Depositing organization: University of Nottingham. Publication: A Diverse Panel of Hepatitis C Virus Glycoproteins for Use in Vaccine Research Reveals Extremes of Monoclonal Antibody Neutralization Resistance. Urbanowicz RA, McClure CP, Brown RJ, Tsoleridis T, Persson MA, Krey T, Irving WL, Ball JK, Tarr AW. J Virol. 2015 Dec 23;90(7):3288-301. doi: 10.1128/JVI.02700-15. PubMed 26699643.
Backbone
  Vector backbone: pcDNA3.1_V5-His_Topo
  Backbone manufacturer: Invitrogen
  Vector type: Mammalian Expression
Growth in bacteria
  Bacterial resistance: Ampicillin, 100 μg/mL
  Growth temperature: 37°C
  Growth strain: DH5alpha
  Copy number: High Copy
Gene/Insert
  Gene/Insert name: HCV E1E2 (alt name: UKNP1.5.1)
  Species: Hepatitis C virus
  Insert size (bp): 1734
  GenBank ID: KU285163.1
  Cloning method: TOPO Cloning
  Sequencing primers: 5′ T7F; 3′ bGHR
Terms and licenses: Academic/Nonprofit Terms; Industry Terms: Not Available to Industry
How to cite: UKNP1.5.1 was a gift from Jonathan Ball (Addgene plasmid # 97367 ; http://n2t.net/addgene:97367 ; RRID:Addgene_97367)
